Addgene plasmid #91133: pDIRECT_22A
Purpose: Direct Cloning, Type: T-DNA, Engineering Reagent: 35S:AtCas9 + AtU6:gRNA, Plant Selection: 2x35S:npt II
Depositing lab: Daniel Voytas. Depositing organization: University of Minnesota. Publication: A multi-purpose toolkit to enable advanced genome engineering in plants. Cermak T, Curtin SJ, Gil-Humanes J, Cegan R, Kono TJY, Konecna E, Belanto JJ, Starker CG, Mathre JW, Greenstein RL, Voytas DF. Plant Cell. 2017 May 18. pii: tpc.00922.2016. doi: 10.1105/tpc.16.00922. PubMed 28522548.
Backbone
  Vector backbone: pTRANS_220
  Vector type: Plant Expression, CRISPR
  Selectable markers: Kanamycin
Growth in bacteria
  Bacterial resistance: Kanamycin, 50 μg/mL
  Growth temperature: 37°C
  Growth strain: DH5alpha
  Copy number: High Copy
Gene/Insert
  Gene/Insert name: Engineering Reagent: 35S:AtCas9 + AtU6:gRNA
  Species: Synthetic
  Cloning method: Restriction Enzyme; 5′ cloning site unknown (unknown if destroyed); 3′ cloning site unknown (unknown if destroyed)
  Sequencing primers: 5′ unknown
Terms and licenses: Academic/Nonprofit Terms; Industry Terms: Not Available to Industry
How to cite: pDIRECT_22A was a gift from Daniel Voytas (Addgene plasmid # 91133 ; http://n2t.net/addgene:91133 ; RRID:Addgene_91133)
