[The description below was written by a language model from this plasmid's Addgene catalogue record and pLannotate feature annotations shown in this document.]
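Description:
pDIRECT_22A is a binary T-DNA vector of about 15 kb for plant genome editing, built on the pTRANS_220 backbone. It belongs to a modular plant genome engineering toolkit and is designated a "direct cloning" vector. The backbone carries a high-copy ColE1/pMB1-type origin with the pBR322 bom region for propagation in E. coli. It also carries the pVS1 replication module (oriV, RepA and the StaA stability protein), which allows stable maintenance in Agrobacterium. Bacterial selection is by kanamycin, through an aphA-3 aminoglycoside phosphotransferase gene located outside the T-DNA borders.

Between the nopaline-type left and right border repeats lie three functional units. Next to the left border is the plant selection cassette, in which an enhanced (duplicated-enhancer) CaMV 35S promoter drives nptII, followed by a CaMV polyadenylation signal. This confers kanamycin resistance on transformed plant tissue. The second unit is a Streptococcus pyogenes Cas9 coding sequence, described in the record as AtCas9, expressed from a CaMV 35S promoter and terminated by the Arabidopsis HSP18.2 terminator. The third unit, toward the right border, is the guide RNA unit. The catalogue describes it as AtU6:gRNA, but the feature table annotates only the S. pyogenes gRNA scaffold and not the U6 promoter itself.

Immediately upstream of the scaffold are a lac promoter/operator and a lacZα fragment, with T7 and T3 promoters and polylinker remnants. This may be a replaceable bacterial screening cassette at the site where a user's spacer is inserted, but the record does not state the cloning sites or mechanism. The vector is intended for Agrobacterium-mediated delivery of Cas9 and a single guide RNA for targeted mutagenesis in plants.
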