Features (pLannotate 1.2.2; 30 found; start..end, strand, type, name):
    291..1085    -  CDS            KanR: aminoglycoside phosphotransferase; aphA-3; confers resistance to kanamycin
   1510..1534    +  misc_feature   LB T-DNA repeat: left border repeat from nopaline C58 T-DNA
   1612..1786    -  polyA_signal   CaMV poly(A) signal: cauliflower mosaic virus polyadenylation signal
   1843..2635    -  CDS            NeoR/KanR (fragment): aminoglycoside phosphotransferase from Tn5; aph(3')-II (or nptII); confers resistance to neomycin, kanamycin, and G418 (Geneticin®)
   2703..3379    -  promoter       CaMV 35S promoter (enhanced): cauliflower mosaic virus 35S promoter with a duplicated enhancer region
   3469..3557    +  CDS            lacI (fragment): lac repressor; lacI; The lac repressor binds to the lac operator to inhibit transcription in E. coli. This inhibition can be relieved by adding lactose or isopropyl-β-D-thiogalactopyranoside (IPTG).
   3570..3591    +  protein_bind   CAP binding site: CAP binding activates transcription in the presence of cAMP. E. coli catabolite activator protein
   3606..3636    +  promoter       lac promoter: promoter for the E. coli lac operon
   3640..3662    +  protein_bind   lac operator (fragment): The lac repressor binds to the lac operator to inhibit transcription in E. coli. This inhibition can be relieved by adding lactose or isopropyl-β-D-thiogalactopyranoside (IPTG). lac repressor encoded by lacI
   3693..3718    +  misc_feature   MCS (fragment): pUC18/19 multiple cloning site
   4214..4555    +  promoter       CaMV 35S promoter: strong constitutive promoter from cauliflower mosaic virus
   4593..8696    +  CDS            cas9: CAS9_STRP1 - Also known as csn1 From Streptococcus pyogenes serotype M1.
   8740..8988    +  terminator     HSP terminator: efficient transcription terminator from the Arabidopsis thaliana heat shock protein 18.2 gene (Nagaya et al., 2010)
   9488..9643    -  CDS            lacZα (fragment): LacZα fragment of β-galactosidase; lacZ fragment
   9651..9669    +  promoter       T7 promoter: promoter for bacteriophage T7 RNA polymerase
   9678..9701    -  misc_feature   MCS (fragment): pBluescript multiple cloning site
   9717..9735    -  promoter       T3 promoter: promoter for bacteriophage T3 RNA polymerase
   9778..9800    -  protein_bind   lac operator (fragment): The lac repressor binds to the lac operator to inhibit transcription in E. coli. This inhibition can be relieved by adding lactose or isopropyl-β-D-thiogalactopyranoside (IPTG). lac repressor encoded by lacI
   9804..9834    -  promoter       lac promoter: promoter for the E. coli lac operon
   9849..9870    -  protein_bind   CAP binding site: CAP binding activates transcription in the presence of cAMP. E. coli catabolite activator protein
   9909..9984    +  misc_RNA       gRNA scaffold: guide RNA scaffold for the Streptococcus pyogenes CRISPR/Cas9 system
  10000..10154   +  CDS            lacZα (fragment): LacZα fragment of β-galactosidase; lacZ fragment
  10220..10244   +  misc_feature   RB T-DNA repeat: right border repeat from nopaline C58 T-DNA
  10584..10985   +  CDS            Y4CG_SINFN (fragment): Protein inferred from homology: Swiss-Prot protein existence level 3. From Sinorhizobium fredii (strain NBRC 101917 / NGR234).
  11545..12174   +  CDS            pVS1 StaA: stability protein from the Pseudomonas plasmid pVS1 (Heeb et al., 2000)
  12603..13676   +  CDS            pVS1 RepA: replication protein from the Pseudomonas plasmid pVS1 (Heeb et al., 2000)
  13742..13936   +  rep_origin     pVS1 oriV: origin of replication for the Pseudomonas plasmid pVS1 (Heeb et al., 2000)
  14139..14178   +  CDS            rop (fragment): Rop protein, which maintains plasmids at low copy number; rop
  14280..14420   +  misc_feature   bom: basis of mobility region from pBR322
  14606..204     -  rep_origin     ori (across the origin): high-copy-number ColE1/pMB1/pBR322/pUC origin of replication
>Addgene plasmid #91133 | pDIRECT_22A | addgene full sequence | sequence record 182257 | Addgene NGS Result
GTAGGCGGTGCTACAGAGTTCTTGAAGTGGTGGCCTAACTACGGCTACACTAGAAGGACAGTATTTGGTA
TCTGCGCTCTGCTGAAGCCAGTTACCTTCGGAAAAAGAGTTGGTAGCTCTTGATCCGGCAAACAAACCAC
CGCTGGTAGCGGTGGTTTTTTTGTTTGCAAGCAGCAGATTACGCGCAGAAAAAAAGGATCTCAAGAAGAT
CCTTTGATCTTTTCTACGGGGTCTGACGCTCAGTGGAACGAAAACTCACGTTAAGGGATTTTGGTCATGC
ATTCTAGGTACTAAAACAATTCATCCAGTAAAATATAATATTTTATTTTCTCCCAATCAGGCTTGATCCC
CAGTAAGTCAAAAAATAGCTCGACATACTGTTCTTCCCCGATATCCTCCCTGATCGACCGGACGCAGAAG
GCAATGTCATACCACTTGTCCGCCCTGCCGCTTCTCCCAAGATCAATAAAGCCACTTACTTTGCCATCTT
TCACAAAGATGTTGCTGTCTCCCAGGTCGCCGTGGGAAAAGACAAGTTCCTCTTCGGGCTTTTCCGTCTT
TAAAAAATCATACAGCTCGCGCGGATCTTTAAATGGAGTGTCTTCTTCCCAGTTTTCGCAATCCACATCG
GCCAGATCGTTATTCAGTAAGTAATCCAATTCGGCTAAGCGGCTGTCTAAGCTATTCGTATAGGGACAAT
CCGATATGTCGATGGAGTGAAAGAGCCTGATGCACTCCGCATACAGCTCGATAATCTTTTCAGGGCTTTG
TTCATCTTCATACTCTTCCGAGCAAAGGACGCCATCGGCCTCACTCATGAGCAGATTGCTCCAGCCATCA
TGCCGTTCAAAGTGCAGGACCTTTGGAACAGGCAGCTTTCCTTCCAGCCATAGCATCATGTCCTTTTCCC
GTTCCACATCATAGGTGGTCCCTTTATACCGGCTGTCCGTCATTTTTAAATATAGGTTTTCATTTTCTCC
CACCAGCTTATATACCTTAGCAGGAGACATTCCTTCCGTATCTTTTACGCAGCGGTATTTTTCGATCAGT
TTTTTCAATTCCGGTGATATTCTCATTTTAGCCATTTATTATTTCCTTCCTCTTTTCTACAGTATTTAAA
GATACCCCAAGAAGCTAATTATAACAAGACGAACTCCAATTCACTGTTCCTTGCATTCTAAAACCTTAAA
TACCAGAAAACAGCTTTTTCAAAGTTGTTTTCAAAGTTGGCGTATAACATAGTATCGACGGAGCCGATTT
TGAAACCGCGGTGATCACAGGCAGCAACGCTCTGTCATCGTTACAATCAACATGCTACCCTCCGCGAGAT
CATCCGTGTTTCAAACCCGGCAGCTTAGTTGCCGTTCTTCCGAATAGCATCGGTAACATGAGCAAAGTCT
GCCGCCTTACAACGGCTCTCCCGCTGACGCCGTCCCGGACTGATGGGCTGCCTGTATCGAGTGGTGATTT
TGTGCCGAGCTGCCGGTCGGGGAGCTGTTGGCTGGCTGGTGGCAGGATATATTGTGGTGTAAACAAATTG
ACGCTTAGACAACTTAATAACACATTGCGGACGTTTTTAATGTACTGAATTAACGCCGAATTAATTCGGG
GGATCTGGATTTTAGTACTGGATTTTGGTTTTAGGAATTAGAAATTTTATTGATAGAAGTATTTTACAAA
TACAAATACATACTAAGGGTTTCTTATATGCTCAACACATGAGCGAAACCCTATAGGAACCCTAATTCCC
TTATCTGGGAACTACTCACACATTATTATGGAGAAACTCGAGCTTGTCGATCGACTCTAGCTAGAGGATC
GATCCGAACCCCAGAGTCCCGCTCAGAAGAACTCGTCAAGAAGGCGATAGAAGGCGATGCGCTGCGAATC
GGGAGCGGCGATACCGTAAAGCACGAGGAAGCGGTCAGCCCATTCGCCGCCAAGCTCTTCAGCAATATCA
CGGGTAGCCAACGCTATGTCCTGATAGCGGTCCGCCACACCCAGCCGGCCACAGTCGATGAATCCAGAAA
AGCGGCCATTTTCCACCATGATATTCGGCAAGCAGGCATCGCCATGTGTCACGACGAGATCCTCGCCGTC
GGGCATGCGCGCCTTGAGCCTGGCGAACAGTTCGGCTGGCGCGAGCCCCTGATGCTCTTCGTCCAGATCA
TCCTGATCGACAAGACCGGCTTCCATCCGAGTACGTGCTCGCTCGATGCGATGTTTCGCTTGGTGGTCGA
ATGGGCAGGTAGCCGGATCAAGCGTATGCAGCCGCCGCATTGCATCAGCCATGATGGATACTTTCTCGGC
AGGAGCAAGGTGAGATGACAGGAGATCCTGCCCCGGCACTTCGCCCAATAGCAGCCAGTCCCTTCCCGCT
TCAGTGACAACGTCGAGCACAGCTGCGCAAGGAACGCCCGTCGTGGCCAGCCACGATAGCCGCGCTGCCT
CGTCCTGGAGTTCATTCAGGGCACCGGACAGGTCGGTCTTGACAAAAAGAACCGGGCGCCCCTGCGCTGA
CAGCCGAAACACGGCGGCATCAGAGCAGCCGATTGTCTGTTGTGCCCAGTCATAGCCGAATAGCCTCTCC
ACCCAAGCGGCCGGAGAACCTGCGTGCAATCCATCTTGTTCAATCCCCATGGTCGATCGACAGATCTGCG
AAAGCTCGAGAGAGATAGATTTGTAGAGAGAGACTGGTGATTTCAGCGTGTCCTCTCCAAATGAAATGAA
CTTCCTTATATAGAGGAAGGGTCTTGCGAAGGATAGTGGGATTGTGCGTCATCCCTTACGTCAGTGGAGA
TATCACATCAATCCACTTGCTTTGAAGACGTGGTTGGAACGTCTTCTTTTTCCACGATGCTCCTCGTGGG
TGGGGGTCCATCTTTGGGACCACTGTCGGCAGAGGCATCTTGAACGATAGCCTTTCCTTTATCGCAATGA
TGGCATTTGTAGGTGCCACCTTCCTTTTCTACTGTCCTTTTGATGAAGTGACAGATAGCTGGGCAATGGA
ATCCGAGGAGGTTTCCCGATATTACCCTTTGTTGAAAAGTCTCAATAGCCCTTTGGTCTTCTGAGACTGT
ATCTTTGATATTCTTGGAGTAGACGAGAGTGTCGTGCTCCACCATGTTCACATCAATCCACTTGCTTTGA
AGACGTGGTTGGAACGTCTTCTTTTTCCACGATGCTCCTCGTGGGTGGGGGTCCATCTTTGGGACCACTG
TCGGCAGAGGCATCTTGAACGATAGCCTTTCCTTTATCGCAATGATGGCATTTGTAGGTGCCACCTTCCT
TTTCTACTGTCCTTTTGATGAAGTGACAGATAGCTGGGCAATGGAATCCGAGGAGGTTTCCCGATATTAC
CCTTTGTTGAAAAGTCTCAATAGCCCTTTGGTCTTCTGAGACTGTATCTTTGATATTCTTGGAGTAGACG
AGAGTGTCGTGCTCCACCATGTTGGCAAGCTGCTCTAGCCAATACGCAAACCGCCTCTCCCCGCGCGTTG
GCCGATTCATTAATGCAGCTGGCACGACAGGTTTCCCGACTGGAAAGCGGGCAGTGAGCGCAACGCAATT
AATGTGAGTTAGCTCACTCATTAGGCACCCCAGGCTTTACACTTTATGCTTCCGGCTCGTATGTTGTGTG
GAATTGTGAGCGGATAACAATTTCACACAGGAAACAGCTATGACATGATTACGAATTCGAGCTCGGTACC
CGGGGATCGGCGCGCCAGATTTGCCTTTTCAATTTCAGAAAGAATGCTAACCCACAGATGGTTAGAGAGG
CTTACGCAGCAGGTATCATCAAGACGATCTACCCGAGCAATAATCTCCAGGAAATCAAATACCTTCCCAA
GAAGGTTAAAGATGCAGTCAAAAGATTCAGGACTAACTGCATCAAGAACACAGAGAAAGATATATTTCTC
AAGATCAGAAGTACTATTCCAGTATGGACGATTCAAGGCTTGCTTCACAAACCAAGGCAAGTAATAGAGA
TTGGAGTCTCTAAAAAGGTAGTTCCCACTGAATCAAAGGCCATGGAGTCAAAGATTCAAATAGAGGACCT
AACAGAACTCGCCGTAAAGACTGGCGAACAGTTCATACAGAGTCTCTTACGACTCAATGACAAGAAGAAA
ATCTTCGTCAACATGGTGGAGCACGACACACTTGTCTACTCCAAAAATATCAAAGATACAGTCTCAGAAG
ACCAAAGGGCAATTGAGACTTTTCAACAAAGGGTAATATCCGGAAACCTCCTCGGATTCCATTGCCCAGC
TATCTGTCACTTTATTGTGAAGATAGTGGAAAAGGAAGGTGGCTCCTACAAATGCCATCATTGCGATAAA
GGAAAGGCCATCGTTGAAGATGCCTCTGCCGACAGTGGTCCCAAAGATGGACCCCCACCCACGAGGAGCA
TCGTGGAAAAAGAAGACGTTCCAACCACGTCTTCAAAGCAAGTGGATTGATGTGATATCTCCACTGACGT
AAGGGATGACGCACAATCCCACTATCCTTCGCAAGACCCTTCCTCTATATAAGGAAGTTCATTTCATTTG
GAGAGAACACGGGGGACTCCTGCAGGTAGATCGCTCGTCGACATGGATAAGAAGTACTCTATCGGACTCG
ATATCGGAACTAACTCTGTGGGATGGGCTGTGATCACCGATGAGTACAAGGTGCCATCTAAGAAGTTCAA
GGTTCTCGGAAACACCGATAGGCACTCTATCAAGAAAAACCTTATCGGTGCTCTCCTCTTCGATTCTGGT
GAAACTGCTGAGGCTACCAGACTCAAGAGAACCGCTAGAAGAAGGTACACCAGAAGAAAGAACAGGATCT
GCTACCTCCAAGAGATCTTCTCTAACGAGATGGCTAAAGTGGATGATTCATTCTTCCACAGGCTCGAAGA
GTCATTCCTCGTGGAAGAAGATAAGAAGCACGAGAGGCACCCTATCTTCGGAAACATCGTTGATGAGGTG
GCATACCACGAGAAGTACCCTACTATCTACCACCTCAGAAAGAAGCTCGTTGATTCTACTGATAAGGCTG
ATCTCAGGCTCATCTACCTCGCTCTCGCTCACATGATCAAGTTCAGAGGACACTTCCTCATCGAGGGTGA
TCTCAACCCTGATAACTCTGATGTGGATAAGTTGTTCATCCAGCTCGTGCAGACCTACAACCAGCTTTTC
GAAGAGAACCCTATCAACGCTTCAGGTGTGGATGCTAAGGCTATCCTCTCTGCTAGGCTCTCTAAGTCAA
GAAGGCTTGAGAACCTCATTGCTCAGCTCCCTGGTGAGAAGAAGAACGGACTTTTCGGAAACTTGATCGC
TCTCTCTCTCGGACTCACCCCTAACTTCAAGTCTAACTTCGATCTCGCTGAGGATGCAAAGCTCCAGCTC
TCAAAGGATACCTACGATGATGATCTCGATAACCTCCTCGCTCAGATCGGAGATCAGTACGCTGATTTGT
TCCTCGCTGCTAAGAACCTCTCTGATGCTATCCTCCTCAGTGATATCCTCAGAGTGAACACCGAGATCAC
CAAGGCTCCACTCTCAGCTTCTATGATCAAGAGATACGATGAGCACCACCAGGATCTCACACTTCTCAAG
GCTCTTGTTAGACAGCAGCTCCCAGAGAAGTACAAAGAGATTTTCTTCGATCAGTCTAAGAACGGATACG
CTGGTTACATCGATGGTGGTGCATCTCAAGAAGAGTTCTACAAGTTCATCAAGCCTATCCTCGAGAAGAT
GGATGGAACCGAGGAACTCCTCGTGAAGCTCAATAGAGAGGATCTTCTCAGAAAGCAGAGGACCTTCGAT
AACGGATCTATCCCTCATCAGATCCACCTCGGAGAGTTGCACGCTATCCTTAGAAGGCAAGAGGATTTCT
ACCCATTCCTCAAGGATAACAGGGAAAAGATTGAGAAGATTCTCACCTTCAGAATCCCTTACTACGTGGG
ACCTCTCGCTAGAGGAAACTCAAGATTCGCTTGGATGACCAGAAAGTCTGAGGAAACCATCACCCCTTGG
AACTTCGAAGAGGTGGTGGATAAGGGTGCTAGTGCTCAGTCTTTCATCGAGAGGATGACCAACTTCGATA
AGAACCTTCCAAACGAGAAGGTGCTCCCTAAGCACTCTTTGCTCTACGAGTACTTCACCGTGTACAACGA
GTTGACCAAGGTTAAGTACGTGACCGAGGGAATGAGGAAGCCTGCTTTTTTGTCAGGTGAGCAAAAGAAG
GCTATCGTTGATCTCTTGTTCAAGACCAACAGAAAGGTGACCGTGAAGCAGCTCAAAGAGGATTACTTCA
AGAAAATCGAGTGCTTCGATTCAGTTGAGATTTCTGGTGTTGAGGATAGGTTCAACGCATCTCTCGGAAC
CTACCACGATCTCCTCAAGATCATTAAGGATAAGGATTTCTTGGATAACGAGGAAAACGAGGATATCTTG
GAGGATATCGTTCTTACCCTCACCCTCTTTGAAGATAGAGAGATGATTGAAGAAAGGCTCAAGACCTACG
CTCATCTCTTCGATGATAAGGTGATGAAGCAGTTGAAGAGAAGAAGATACACTGGTTGGGGAAGGCTCTC
AAGAAAGCTCATTAACGGAATCAGGGATAAGCAGTCTGGAAAGACAATCCTTGATTTCCTCAAGTCTGAT
GGATTCGCTAACAGAAACTTCATGCAGCTCATCCACGATGATTCTCTCACCTTTAAAGAGGATATCCAGA
AGGCTCAGGTTTCAGGACAGGGTGATAGTCTCCATGAGCATATCGCTAACCTCGCTGGATCTCCTGCAAT
CAAGAAGGGAATCCTCCAGACTGTGAAGGTTGTGGATGAGTTGGTGAAGGTGATGGGAAGGCATAAGCCT
GAGAACATCGTGATCGAAATGGCTAGAGAGAACCAGACCACTCAGAAGGGACAGAAGAACTCTAGGGAAA
GGATGAAGAGGATCGAGGAAGGTATCAAAGAGCTTGGATCTCAGATCCTCAAAGAGCACCCTGTTGAGAA
CACTCAGCTCCAGAATGAGAAGCTCTACCTCTACTACCTCCAGAACGGAAGGGATATGTATGTGGATCAA
GAGTTGGATATCAACAGGCTCTCTGATTACGATGTTGATCATATCGTGCCACAGTCATTCTTGAAGGATG
ATTCTATCGATAACAAGGTGCTCACCAGGTCTGATAAGAACAGGGGTAAGAGTGATAACGTGCCAAGTGA
AGAGGTTGTGAAGAAAATGAAGAACTATTGGAGGCAGCTCCTCAACGCTAAGCTCATCACTCAGAGAAAG
TTCGATAACTTGACTAAGGCTGAGAGGGGAGGACTCTCTGAATTGGATAAGGCAGGATTCATCAAGAGGC
AGCTTGTGGAAACCAGGCAGATCACTAAGCACGTTGCACAGATCCTCGATTCTAGGATGAACACCAAGTA
CGATGAGAACGATAAGTTGATCAGGGAAGTGAAGGTTATCACCCTCAAGTCAAAGCTCGTGTCTGATTTC
AGAAAGGATTTCCAATTCTACAAGGTGAGGGAAATCAACAACTACCACCACGCTCACGATGCTTACCTTA
ACGCTGTTGTTGGAACCGCTCTCATCAAGAAGTATCCTAAGCTCGAGTCAGAGTTCGTGTACGGTGATTA
CAAGGTGTACGATGTGAGGAAGATGATCGCTAAGTCTGAGCAAGAGATCGGAAAGGCTACCGCTAAGTAT
TTCTTCTACTCTAACATCATGAATTTCTTCAAGACCGAGATTACCCTCGCTAACGGTGAGATCAGAAAGA
GGCCACTCATCGAGACAAACGGTGAAACAGGTGAGATCGTGTGGGATAAGGGAAGGGATTTCGCTACCGT
TAGAAAGGTGCTCTCTATGCCACAGGTGAACATCGTTAAGAAAACCGAGGTGCAGACCGGTGGATTCTCT
AAAGAGTCTATCCTCCCTAAGAGGAACTCTGATAAGCTCATTGCTAGGAAGAAGGATTGGGACCCTAAGA
AATACGGTGGTTTCGATTCTCCTACCGTGGCTTACTCTGTTCTCGTTGTGGCTAAGGTTGAGAAGGGAAA
GAGTAAGAAGCTCAAGTCTGTTAAGGAACTTCTCGGAATCACTATCATGGAAAGGTCATCTTTCGAGAAG
AACCCAATCGATTTCCTCGAGGCTAAGGGATACAAAGAGGTTAAGAAGGATCTCATCATCAAGCTCCCAA
AGTACTCACTCTTCGAACTCGAGAACGGTAGAAAGAGGATGCTCGCTTCTGCTGGTGAGCTTCAAAAGGG
AAACGAGCTTGCTCTCCCATCTAAGTACGTTAACTTTCTTTACCTCGCTTCTCACTACGAGAAGTTGAAG
GGATCTCCAGAAGATAACGAGCAGAAGCAACTTTTCGTTGAGCAGCACAAGCACTACTTGGATGAGATCA
TCGAGCAGATCTCTGAGTTCTCTAAAAGGGTGATCCTCGCTGATGCAAACCTCGATAAGGTGTTGTCTGC
TTACAACAAGCACAGAGATAAGCCTATCAGGGAACAGGCAGAGAACATCATCCATCTCTTCACCCTTACC
AACCTCGGTGCTCCTGCTGCTTTCAAGTACTTCGATACAACCATCGATAGGAAGAGATACACCTCTACCA
AAGAAGTGCTCGATGCTACCCTCATCCATCAGTCTATCACTGGACTCTACGAGACTAGGATCGATCTCTC
ACAGCTCGGTGGTGATTCAAGGGCTGATCCTAAGAAGAAGAGGAAGGTTTGACTCGAGATATGAAGATGA
AGATGAAATATTTGGTGTGTCAAATAAAAAGCTTGTGTGCTTAAGTTTGTGTTTTTTTCTTGGCTTGTTG
TGTTATGAATTTGTGGCTTTTTCTAATATTAAATGAATGTAAGATCACATTATAATGAATAAACAAATGT
TTCTATAATCCATTGTGAATGTTTTGTTGGATCTCTTCTGCAGCATATAACTACTGTATGTGCTATGGTA
TGGACTATGGAATATGATTAAAGATAAGGAGCTCCGGTGACGGACCCATGGCTTCGTTGAACAACGGAAA
CTCGACTTGCCTTCCGCACAATACATCATTTCTTCTTAGCTTTTTTTCTTCTTCTTCGTTCATACAGTTT
TTTTTTGTTTATCAGCTTACATTTTCTTGAACCGTAGCTTTCGTTTTCTTCTTTTTAACTTTCCATTCGG
AGTTTTTGTATCTTGTTTCATAGTTTGTCCCAGGATTAGAATGATTAGGCATCGAACCTTCAAGAATTTG
ATTGAATAAAACATCTTCATTCTTAAGATATGAAGATAATCTTCAAAAGGCCCCTGGGAATCTGAAAGAA
GAGAAGCAGGCCCATTTATATGGGAAAGAACAATAGTATTTCTTATATAGGCCCATTTAAGTTGAAAACA
ATCTTCAAAAGTCCCACATCGCTTAGATAAGAAAACGAAGCTGAGTTTATATACAGCTAGAGTCGAAGTA
GTGATTAGAGGCAGGTGCCGCTACAGGGCGCGTCCCATTCGCCATTCAGGCTGCGCAACTGTTGGGAAGG
GCGATCGGTGCGGGCCTCTTCGCTATTACGCCAGCTGGCGAAAGGGGGATGTGCTGCAAGGCGATTAAGT
TGGGTAACGCCAGGGTTTTCCCAGTCACGACGTTGTAAAACGACGGCCAGTGAGCGCGCGTAATACGACT
CACTATAGGGCGAATTGGGTACCGGGCCCCCCCTCGAGGTCCTCCAGCTTTTGTTCCCTTTAGTGAGGGT
TAATTGCGCGCTTGGCGTAATCATGGTCATAGCTGTTTCCTGTGTGAAATTGTTATCCGCTCACAATTCC
ACACAACATACGAGCCGGAAGCATAAAGTGTAAAGCCTGGGGTGCCTAATGAGTGAGCTAACTCACATTA
ATTGCGTTGCGCTCACTGCCCGCTTTCCACCTGCGGTCGTTTTAGAGCTAGAAATAGCAAGTTAAAATAA
GGCTAGTCCGTTATCAACTTGAAAAAGTGGCACCGAGTCGGTGCTTTTTTTCCCGGTGGCACTGGCCGTC
GTTTTACAACGTCGTGACTGGGAAAACCCTGGCGTTACCCAACTTAATCGCCTTGCAGCACATCCCCCTT
TCGCCAGCTGGCGTAATAGCGAAGAGGCCCGCACCGATCGCCCTTCCCAACAGTTGCGCAGCCTGAATGG
CGAATGCTAGAGCAGCTTGAGCTTGGATCAGATTGTCGTTTCCCGCCTTCAGTTTAAACTATCAGTGTTT
GACAGGATATATTGGCGGGTAAACCTAAGAGAAAAGAGCGTTTATTAGAATAATCGGATATTTAAAAGGG
CGTGAAAAGGTTTATCCGTTCGTCCATTTGTATGTGCATGCCAACCACAGGGTTCCCCTCGGGATCAAAG
TACTTTGATCCAACCCCTCCGCTGCTATAGTGCAGTCGGCTTCTGACGTTCAGTGCAGCCGTCTTCTGAA
AACGACATGTCGCACAAGTCCTAAGTTACGCGACAGGCTGCCGCCCTGCCCTTTTCCTGGCGTTTTCTTG
TCGCGTGTTTTAGTCGCATAAAGTAGAATACTTGCGACTAGAACCGGAGACATTACGCCATGAACAAGAG
CGCCGCCGCTGGCCTGCTGGGCTATGCCCGCGTCAGCACCGACGACCAGGACTTGACCAACCAACGGGCC
GAACTGCACGCGGCCGGCTGCACCAAGCTGTTTTCCGAGAAGATCACCGGCACCAGGCGCGACCGCCCGG
AGCTGGCCAGGATGCTTGACCACCTACGCCCTGGCGACGTTGTGACAGTGACCAGGCTAGACCGCCTGGC
CCGCAGCACCCGCGACCTACTGGACATTGCCGAGCGCATCCAGGAGGCCGGCGCGGGCCTGCGTAGCCTG
GCAGAGCCGTGGGCCGACACCACCACGCCGGCCGGCCGCATGGTGTTGACCGTGTTCGCCGGCATTGCCG
AGTTCGAGCGTTCCCTAATCATCGACCGCACCCGGAGCGGGCGCGAGGCCGCCAAGGCCCGAGGCGTGAA
GTTTGGCCCCCGCCCTACCCTCACCCCGGCACAGATCGCGCACGCCCGCGAGCTGATCGACCAGGAAGGC
CGCACCGTGAAAGAGGCGGCTGCACTGCTTGGCGTGCATCGCTCGACCCTGTACCGCGCACTTGAGCGCA
GCGAGGAAGTGACGCCCACCGAGGCCAGGCGGCGCGGTGCCTTCCGTGAGGACGCATTGACCGAGGCCGA
CGCCCTGGCGGCCGCCGAGAATGAACGCCAAGAGGAACAAGCATGAAACCGCACCAGGACGGCCAGGACG
AACCGTTTTTCATTACCGAAGAGATCGAGGCGGAGATGATCGCGGCCGGGTACGTGTTCGAGCCGCCCGC
GCACGTCTCAACCGTGCGGCTGCATGAAATCCTGGCCGGTTTGTCTGATGCCAAGCTGGCGGCCTGGCCG
GCCAGCTTGGCCGCTGAAGAAACCGAGCGCCGCCGTCTAAAAAGGTGATGTGTATTTGAGTAAAACAGCT
TGCGTCATGCGGTCGCTGCGTATATGATGCGATGAGTAAATAAACAAATACGCAAGGGGAACGCATGAAG
GTTATCGCTGTACTTAACCAGAAAGGCGGGTCAGGCAAGACGACCATCGCAACCCATCTAGCCCGCGCCC
TGCAACTCGCCGGGGCCGATGTTCTGTTAGTCGATTCCGATCCCCAGGGCAGTGCCCGCGATTGGGCGGC
CGTGCGGGAAGATCAACCGCTAACCGTTGTCGGCATCGACCGCCCGACGATTGACCGCGACGTGAAGGCC
ATCGGCCGGCGCGACTTCGTAGTGATCGACGGAGCGCCCCAGGCGGCGGACTTGGCTGTGTCCGCGATCA
AGGCAGCCGACTTCGTGCTGATTCCGGTGCAGCCAAGCCCTTACGACATATGGGCCACCGCCGACCTGGT
GGAGCTGGTTAAGCAGCGCATTGAGGTCACGGATGGAAGGCTACAAGCGGCCTTTGTCGTGTCGCGGGCG
ATCAAAGGCACGCGCATCGGCGGTGAGGTTGCCGAGGCGCTGGCCGGGTACGAGCTGCCCATTCTTGAGT
CCCGTATCACGCAGCGCGTGAGCTACCCAGGCACTGCCGCCGCCGGCACAACCGTTCTTGAATCAGAACC
CGAGGGCGACGCTGCCCGCGAGGTCCAGGCGCTGGCCGCTGAAATTAAATCAAAACTCATTTGAGTTAAT
GAGGTAAAGAGAAAATGAGCAAAAGCACAAACACGCTAAGTGCCGGCCGTCCGAGCGCACGCAGCAGCAA
GGCTGCAACGTTGGCCAGCCTGGCAGACACGCCAGCCATGAAGCGGGTCAACTTTCAGTTGCCGGCGGAG
GATCACACCAAGCTGAAGATGTACGCGGTACGCCAAGGCAAGACCATTACCGAGCTGCTATCTGAATACA
TCGCGCAGCTACCAGAGTAAATGAGCAAATGAATAAATGAGTAGATGAATTTTAGCGGCTAAAGGAGGCG
GCATGGAAAATCAAGAACAACCAGGCACCGACGCCGTGGAATGCCCCATGTGTGGAGGAACGGGCGGTTG
GCCAGGCGTAAGCGGCTGGGTTGCCTGCCGGCCCTGCAATGGCACTGGAACCCCCAAGCCCGAGGAATCG
GCGTGAGCGGTCGCAAACCATCCGGCCCGGTACAAATCGGCGCGGCGCTGGGTGATGACCTGGTGGAGAA
GTTGAAGGCCGCGCAGGCCGCCCAGCGGCAACGCATCGAGGCAGAAGCACGCCCCGGTGAATCGTGGCAA
GCGGCCGCTGATCGAATCCGCAAAGAATCCCGGCAACCGCCGGCAGCCGGTGCGCCGTCGATTAGGAAGC
CGCCCAAGGGCGACGAGCAACCAGATTTTTTCGTTCCGATGCTCTATGACGTGGGCACCCGCGATAGTCG
CAGCATCATGGACGTGGCCGTTTTCCGTCTGTCGAAGCGTGACCGACGAGCTGGCGAGGTGATCCGCTAC
GAGCTTCCAGACGGGCACGTAGAGGTTTCCGCAGGGCCGGCCGGCATGGCCAGTGTGTGGGATTACGACC
TGGTACTGATGGCGGTTTCCCATCTAACCGAATCCATGAACCGATACCGGGAAGGGAAGGGAGACAAGCC
CGGCCGCGTGTTCCGTCCACACGTTGCGGACGTACTCAAGTTCTGCCGGCGAGCCGATGGCGGAAAGCAG
AAAGACGACCTGGTAGAAACCTGCATTCGGTTAAACACCACGCACGTTGCCATGCAGCGTACGAAGAAGG
CCAAGAACGGCCGCCTGGTGACGGTATCCGAGGGTGAAGCCTTGATTAGCCGCTACAAGATCGTAAAGAG
CGAAACCGGGCGGCCGGAGTACATCGAGATCGAGCTAGCTGATTGGATGTACCGCGAGATCACAGAAGGC
AAGAACCCGGACGTGCTGACGGTTCACCCCGATTACTTTTTGATCGATCCCGGCATCGGCCGTTTTCTCT
ACCGCCTGGCACGCCGCGCCGCAGGCAAGGCAGAAGCCAGATGGTTGTTCAAGACGATCTACGAACGCAG
TGGCAGCGCCGGAGAGTTCAAGAAGTTCTGTTTCACCGTGCGCAAGCTGATCGGGTCAAATGACCTGCCG
GAGTACGATTTGAAGGAGGAGGCGGGGCAGGCTGGCCCGATCCTAGTCATGCGCTACCGCAACCTGATCG
AGGGCGAAGCATCCGCCGGTTCCTAATGTACGGAGCAGATGCTAGGGCAAATTGCCCTAGCAGGGGAAAA
AGGTCGAAAAGGTCTCTTTCCTGTGGATAGCACGTACATTGGGAACCCAAAGCCGTACATTGGGAACCGG
AACCCGTACATTGGGAACCCAAAGCCGTACATTGGGAACCGGTCACACATGTAAGTGACTGATATAAAAG
AGAAAAAAGGCGATTTTTCCGCCTAAAACTCTTTAAAACTTATTAAAACTCTTAAAACCCGCCTGGCCTG
TGCATAACTGTCTGGCCAGCGCACAGCCGAAGAGCTGCAAAAAGCGCCTACCCTTCGGTCGCTGCGCTCC
CTACGCCCCGCCGCTTCGCGTCGGCCTATCGCGGCCGCTGGCCGCTCAAAAATGGCTGGCCTACGGCCAG
GCAATCTACCAGGGCGCGGACAAGCCGCGCCGTCGCCACTCGACCGCCGGCGCCCACATCAAGGCACCCT
GCCTCGCGCGTTTCGGTGATGACGGTGAAAACCTCTGACACATGCAGCTCCCGGAGACGGTCACAGCTTG
TCTGTAAGCGGATGCCGGGAGCAGACAAGCCCGTCAGGGCGCGTCAGCGGGTGTTGGCGGGTGTCGGGGC
GCAGCCATGACCCAGTCACGTAGCGATAGCGGAGTGTATACTGGCTTAACTATGCGGCATCAGAGCAGAT
TGTACTGAGAGTGCACCATATGCGGTGTGAAATACCGCACAGATGCGTAAGGAGAAAATACCGCATCAGG
CGCTCTTCCGCTTCCTCGCTCACTGACTCGCTGCGCTCGGTCGTTCGGCTGCGGCGAGCGGTATCAGCTC
ACTCAAAGGCGGTAATACGGTTATCCACAGAATCAGGGGATAACGCAGGAAAGAACATGTGAGCAAAAGG
CCAGCAAAAGGCCAGGAACCGTAAAAAGGCCGCGTTGCTGGCGTTTTTCCATAGGCTCCGCCCCCCTGAC
GAGCATCACAAAAATCGACGCTCAAGTCAGAGGTGGCGAAACCCGACAGGACTATAAAGATACCAGGCGT
TTCCCCCTGGAAGCTCCCTCGTGCGCTCTCCTGTTCCGACCCTGCCGCTTACCGGATACCTGTCCGCCTT
TCTCCCTTCGGGAAGCGTGGCGCTTTCTCATAGCTCACGCTGTAGGTATCTCAGTTCGGTGTAGGTCGTT
CGCTCCAAGCTGGGCTGTGTGCACGAACCCCCCGTTCAGCCCGACCGCTGCGCCTTATCCGGTAACTATC
GTCTTGAGTCCAACCCGGTAAGACACGACTTATCGCCACTGGCAGCAGCCACTGGTAACAGGATTAGCAG
AGCGAGGTAT
